>Addgene plasmid #115260 | NODALvar-matDYK | addgene full sequence | sequence record 222469 | Addgene NGS Result
AAATCAATATTGGCTATTGGCCATTGCATACGTTGTATCTATATCATAATATGTACATTTATATTGGCTC
ATGTCCAATATGACCGCCATGTTGACATTGATTATTGACTAGTTATTAATAGTAATCAATTACGGGGTCA
TTAGTTCATAGCCCATATATGGAGTTCCGCGTTACATAACTTACGGTAAATGGCCCGCCTGGCTGACCGC
CCAACGACCCCCGCCCATTGACGTCAATAATGACGTATGTTCCCATAGTAACGCCAATAGGGACTTTCCA
TTGACGTCAATGGGTGGAGTATTTACGGTAAACTGCCCACTTGGCAGTACATCAAGTGTATCATATGCCA
AGTCCGCCCCCTATTGACGTCAATGACGGTAAATGGCCCGCCTGGCATTATGCCCAGTACATGACCTTAC
GGGACTTTCCTACTTGGCAGTACATCTACGTATTAGTCATCGCTATTACCATGGTGATGCGGTTTTGGCA
GTACACCAATGGGCGTGGATAGCGGTTTGACTCACGGGGATTTCCAAGTCTCCACCCCATTGACGTCAAT
GGGAGTTTGTTTTGGCACCAAAATCAACGGGACTTTCCAAAATGTCGTAATAACCCCGCCCCGTTGACGC
AAATGGGCGGTAGGCGTGTACGGTGGGAGGTCTATATAAGCAGAGCTCGTTTAGTGAACCGTCAGAATTT
TGTAATACGACTCACTATAGGGCGGCCGGGAATTCATCGACTGGATCCGGTACCGAGGAGATCTGCCGCC
GCGATCGCCATGCACGCCCACTGCCTGCCCTTCCTTCTGCACGCCTGGTGGGCCCTACTCCAGGCGGGTG
CTGCGACGGTGGCCACTGCGCTCCTGCGTACGCGGGGGCAGCCCTCGTCGCCATCCCCTCTGGCGTACAT
GCTGAGCCTCTACCGCGACCCGCTGCCGAGGGCAGACATCATCCGCAGCCTACAGGCAGAAGATGTGGCA
GTGGATGGGCAGAACTGGACGTTTGCTTTTGACTTCTCCTTCCTGAGCCAACAAGAGGATCTGGCATGGG
CTGAGCTCCGGCTGCAGCTGTCCAGCCCTGTGGACCTCCCCACTGAGGGCTCACTTGCCATTGAGATTTT
CCACCAGCCAAAGCCCGACACAGAGCAGGCTTCAGACAGCTGCTTAGAGCGGTTTCAGATGGACCTATTC
ACTGTCACTTTGTCCCAGGTCACCTTTTCCTTGGGCAGCATGGTTTTGGAGGTGACCAGGCCTCTCTCCA
AGTGGCTGAAGCACCCTGGGGCCCTGGAGAAGCAGATGTCCAGGGTAGCTGGAGAGTGCTGGCCGCGGCC
CCCCACACCGCCTGCCACCAATGTGCTCCTTATGCTCTACTCCAACCTCTCGCAGGAGCAGAGGCAGCTG
GGTGGGTCCACCTTGCTGTGGGAAGCCGAGAGCTCCTGGCGGGCCCAGGAGGGACAGCTGTCCTGGGAGT
GGGGCAAGAGGCACCGTCGACATGATTACAAGGATGACGACGATAAGCATCACTTGCCAGACAGAAGTCA
ACTGTGTCGGAAGGTCAAGTTCCAGGTGGACTTCAACCTGATCGGATGGGGCTCCTGGATCATCTACCCC
AAGCAGTACAACGCCTATCGCTGTGAGGGCGAGTGTCCTAATCCTGTTGGGGAGGAGTTTCATCCGACCA
ACCATGCATACATCCAGGTGGCCCTGCCCTGCTGTCCAAGGTCATATGGGACCAAAATGTTTTCATTTTA
CTCCATGAAGTCTGGAATGAGAATTTCTTGGACTTGCAATATATCCTCCATGCCAAGCCTCAGAGTCTGC
TGACGTACGCGGCCGCTCGAGCAGAAACTCATCTCAGAAGAGGATCTGGCAGCAAATGATATCCTGGATT
ACAAGGATGACGACGATAAGGTTTAAACGGCCGGCCGCGGTCATAGCTGTTTCCTGAACAGATCCCGGGT
GGCATCCCTGTGACCCCTCCCCAGTGCCTCTCCTGGCCCTGGAAGTTGCCACTCCAGTGCCCACCAGCCT
TGTCCTAATAAAATTAAGTTGCATCATTTTGTCTGACTAGGTGTCCTTCTATAATATTATGGGGTGGAGG
GGGGTGGTATGGAGCAAGGGGCAAGTTGGGAAGACAACCTGTAGGGCCTGCGGGGTCTATTGGGAACCAA
GCTGGAGTGCAGTGGCACAATCTTGGCTCACTGCAATCTCCGCCTCCTGGGTTCAAGCGATTCTCCTGCC
TCAGCCTCCCGAGTTGTTGGGATTCCAGGCATGCATGACCAGGCTCAGCTAATTTTTGTTTTTTTGGTAG
AGACGGGGTTTCACCATATTGGCCAGGCTGGTCTCCAACTCCTAATCTCAGGTGATCTACCCACCTTGGC
CTCCCAAATTGCTGGGATTACAGGCGTGAACCACTGCTCCCTTCCCTGTCCTTCTGATTTTAAAATAACT
ATACCAGCAGGAGGACGTCCAGACACAGCATAGGCTACCTGGCCATGCCCAACCGGTGGGACATTTGAGT
TGCTTGCTTGGCACTGTCCTCTCATGCGTTGGGTCCACTCAGTAGATGCCTGTTGAATTGGGTACGCGGC
CAGCGGCGAGCGGTATCAGCTCACTCAAAGGCGGTAATACGGTTATCCACAGAATCAGGGGATAACGCAG
GAAAGAACATGTGAGCAAAAGGCCAGCAAAAGGCCAGGAACCGTAAAAAGGCCGCGTTGCTGGCGTTTTT
CCATAGGCTCCGCCCCCCTGACGAGCATCACAAAAATCGACGCTCAAGTCAGAGGTGGCGAAACCCGACA
GGACTATAAAGATACCAGGCGTTTCCCCCTGGAAGCTCCCTCGTGCGCTCTCCTGTTCCGACCCTGCCGC
TTACCGGATACCTGTCCGCCTTTCTCCCTTCGGGAAGCGTGGCGCTTTCTCATAGCTCACGCTGTAGGTA
TCTCAGTTCGGTGTAGGTCGTTCGCTCCAAGCTGGGCTGTGTGCACGAACCCCCCGTTCAGCCCGACCGC
TGCGCCTTATCCGGTAACTATCGTCTTGAGTCCAACCCGGTAAGACACGACTTATCGCCACTGGCAGCAG
CCACTGGTAACAGGATTAGCAGAGCGAGGTATGTAGGCGGTGCTACAGAGTTCTTGAAGTGGTGGCCTAA
CTACGGCTACACTAGAAGAACAGTATTTGGTATCTGCGCTCTGCTGAAGCCAGTTACCTTCGGAAAAAGA
GTTGGTAGCTCTTGATCCGGCAAACAAACCACCGCTGGTAGCGGTGGTTTTTTTGTTTGCAAGCAGCAGA
TTACGCGCAGAAAAAAAGGATCTCAAGAAGATCCTTTGATCTTTTCTACGGGGTCTGACGCTCAGTGGAA
CGAAAACTCACGTTAAGGGATTTTGGTCATGAGATTATCAAAAAGGATCTTCACCTAGATCCTTTTAAAT
TAAAAATGAAGTTTTAAATCAATCTAAAGTATATATGAGTAACCTGAGGCTATGGCAGGGCCTGCCGCCC
CGACGTTGGCTGCGAGCCCTGGGCCTTCACCCGAACTTGGGGGGTGGGGTGGGGAAAAGGAAGAAACGCG
GGCGTATTGGCCCCAATGGGGTCTCGGTGGGGTATCGACAGAGTGCCAGCCCTGGGACCGAACCCCGCGT
TTATGAACAAACGACCCAACACCGTGCGTTTTATTCTGTCTTTTTATTGCCGTCATAGCGCGGGTTCCTT
CCGGTATTGTCTCCTTCCGTGTTTCAGTTAGCCTCCCCCTAGGGTGGGCGAAGAACTCCAGCATGAGATC
CCCGCGCTGGAGGATCATCCAGCCGGCGTCCCGGAAAACGATTCCGAAGCCCAACCTTTCATAGAAGGCG
GCGGTGGAATCGAAATCTCGTGATGGCAGGTTGGGCGTCGCTTGGTCGGTCATTTCGAACCCCAGAGTCC
CGCTCAGAAGAACTCGTCAAGAAGGCGATAGAAGGCGATGCGCTGCGAATCGGGAGCGGCGATACCGTAA
AGCACGAGGAAGCGGTCAGCCCATTCGCCGCCAAGCTCTTCAGCAATATCACGGGTAGCCAACGCTATGT
CCTGATAGCGATCCGCCACACCCAGCCGGCCACAGTCGATGAATCCAGAAAAGCGGCCATTTTCCACCAT
GATATTCGGCAAGCAGGCATCGCCATGGGTCACGACGAGATCCTCGCCGTCGGGCATGCTCGCCTTGAGC
CTGGCGAACAGTTCGGCTGGCGCGAGCCCCTGATGCTCTTCGTCCAGATCATCCTGATCGACAAGACCGG
CTTCCATCCGAGTACGTGCTCGCTCGATGCGATGTTTCGCTTGGTGGTCGAATGGGCAGGTAGCCGGATC
AAGCGTATGCAGCCGCCGCATTGCATCAGCCATGATGGATACTTTCTCGGCAGGAGCAAGGTGAGATGAC
AGGAGATCCTGCCCCGGCACTTCGCCCAATAGCAGCCAGTCCCTTCCCGCTTCAGTGACAACGTCGAGCA
CAGCTGCGCAAGGAACGCCCGTCGTGGCCAGCCACGATAGCCGCGCTGCCTCGTCTTGCAGTTCATTCAG
GGCACCGGACAGGTCGGTCTTGACAAAAAGAACCGGGCGCCCCTGCGCTGACAGCCGGAACACGGCGGCA
TCAGAGCAGCCGATTGTCTGTTGTGCCCAGTCATAGCCGAATAGCCTCTCCACCCAAGCGGCCGGAGAAC
CTGCGTGCAATCCATCTTGTTCAATCATGCGAAACGATCCTCATCCTGTCTCTTGATCGATCTTTGCAAA
AGCCTAGGCCTCCAAAAAAGCCTCCTCACTACTTCTGGAATAGCTCAGAGGCCGAGGCGGCCTCGGCCTC
TGCATAAATAAAAAAAATTAGTCAGCCATGGGGCGGAGAATGGGCGGAACTGGGCGGAGTTAGGGGCGGG
ATGGGCGGAGTTAGGGGCGGGACTATGGTTGCTGACTAATTGAGATGCATGCTTTGCATACTTCTGCCTG
CTGGGGAGCCTGGGGACTTTCCACACCTGGTTGCTGACTAATTGAGATGCATGCTTTGCATACTTCTGCC
TGCTGGGGAGCCTGGGGACTTTCCACACCCTAACTGACACACATTCCACAGCTGGTTCTTTCCGCCTCAG
GACTCTTCCTTTTTCAATATTATTGAAGCATTTATCAGGGTTATTGTCTCATGAGCGGATACATATTTGA
ATGTATTTAGAAAAATAAACAAATAGGGGTTCCGCGCACATTTCCCCGAAAAGTGCCACCTG
[124 nt withheld, positions 5243-5366]
C
[91 nt withheld, positions 5368-5458]
A
[49 nt withheld, positions 5460-5508]
CCTTTGACGTTGGAGTCCACGTTCTTT
[37 nt withheld, positions 5536-5572]
ACCCTATCTCGGTCTATTCTTTTGATTTATAAGGGATTTTGCCGATTTCGGCCTATTGGTTAAAAAATGA
GCTGATTTAACAAAAATTTAACGCGAATTTTAACAAAATATTAACGCTTACAATTTCCATTCGCCATTCA
GGCTGCGCAACTGTTGGGAAGGGCGATCGGTGCGGGCCTCTTCGCTATTACGCCAGCTGGCGAAAGGGGG
ATGTGCTGCAAGGCGATTAAGTTGGGTAACGCCAGGGTTTTCCCAGTCACGACGTTGTAAAACGACGGCC
AGTGCCAAGCTGATCTATACATTGAATCAATATTGGCAATTAGCCATATTAGTCATTGGTTATATAGCAT
Features (pLannotate 1.2.2; 15 found; start..end, strand, type, name):
     94..473     +  enhancer       CMV enhancer: human cytomegalovirus immediate early enhancer
    475..674     +  promoter       CMV promoter: human cytomegalovirus (CMV) immediate early promoter
    703..721     +  promoter       T7 promoter: promoter for bacteriophage T7 RNA polymerase
    780..1706    +  CDS            NODAL (fragment): NODAL_HUMAN - Experimental evidence at protein level: Swiss-Prot protein existence level 1. Essential for mesoderm formation and axial patterning during embryonic development. From Homo sapiens (Human).
   1887..1911    +  CDS            3xFLAG (fragment): three tandem FLAG® epitope tags
   1957..2579    +  polyA_signal   hGH poly(A) signal: human growth hormone polyadenylation signal
   2728..3316    -  rep_origin     ori: high-copy-number ColE1/pMB1/pBR322/pUC origin of replication
   3538..3554    +  polyA_signal   bGH poly(A) signal (fragment): bovine growth hormone polyadenylation signal
   3645..3692    -  polyA_signal   HSV TK poly(A) signal: herpes simplex virus thymidine kinase polyadenylation signal (Cole and Stacy, 1985)
   3751..3903    -  CDS            ble (fragment): BLE_KLEPN - Experimental evidence at protein level: Swiss-Prot protein existence level 1. Binding protein with a strong affinity to the bleomycin family of antibiotics. Binds to CL990; an antimitotic-antibiotic compound. From Klebsiella pneumoniae.
   3924..4718    -  CDS            NeoR/KanR: aminoglycoside phosphotransferase from Tn5; aph(3')-II (or nptII); confers resistance to neomycin, kanamycin, and G418 (Geneticin®)
   4753..5110    -  promoter       SV40 promoter: SV40 enhancer and early promoter
   5112..5216    -  promoter       AmpR promoter: bla
   5243..5671    +  rep_origin     f1 ori (sequence partly withheld): f1 bacteriophage origin of replication; arrow indicates direction of (+) strand synthesis
   5702..5856    -  CDS            lacZα (fragment): LacZα fragment of β-galactosidase; lacZ fragment
