[The description below was written by a language model from this plasmid's Addgene catalogue record and pLannotate feature annotations shown in this document.]
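Description:
NODALvar-matDYK is a mammalian expression plasmid built on the Origene pCMV6 backbone, carrying the open reading frame of a human NODAL splice variant. Transcription of the insert is driven by the human cytomegalovirus immediate-early enhancer and promoter and terminated by the human growth hormone polyadenylation signal. A T7 promoter lies between the CMV promoter and the coding region, where it also serves as a sequencing primer site. The annotated sequence (about 5.9 kb) shows a NODAL-matching coding segment, followed after a gap by a short FLAG-type epitope match. According to the depositor, the DYK (FLAG-type) tag is internal, placed at the N-terminal end of the mature peptide rather than at either end of the precursor. This placement should leave the tag on the mature ligand after proteolytic removal of the prodomain. The depositor cautions that the tag can be hard to detect in the full-length, unprocessed protein. The gap in the NODAL annotation may reflect variant-specific sequence that differs from the reference protein, but the record does not describe the splice variant's structure, and the 5′ cloning site is listed as unknown.

The plasmid replicates in E. coli from a high-copy ColE1/pUC-type origin and also carries an f1 origin. A single Tn5 NeoR/KanR gene sits downstream of tandem bacterial (AmpR) and SV40 early promoters with an HSV TK polyadenylation signal. It provides kanamycin selection in bacteria and G418 selection in mammalian cells, allowing stable lines to be derived. Short ble, lacZα and bGH poly(A) matches appear to be backbone remnants. The associated work compares how NODAL splice variants are processed and how they function, and this construct suits transient or stable expression for tracking the variant's mature peptide.
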