Addgene plasmid #115260: NODALvar-matDYK
Purpose: For mammalian expression of a human NODAL splice varaint open reading frame with an internal DYK tag
Depositing lab: Lynne Postovit. Depositing organization: University of Alberta. Publication: Genetically regulated human NODAL splice variants are differentially post-transcriptionally processed and functionally distinct. Findlay SD, Bilyk O, Lypka K, Waskiewicz AJ, Postovit L. (2018) bioRxiv 276170 10.1101/276170.
Backbone
  Vector backbone: pCMV6
  Backbone manufacturer: Origene
  Vector type: Mammalian Expression
  Selectable markers: Neomycin (select with G418)
Growth in bacteria
  Bacterial resistance: Kanamycin, 50 μg/mL
  Growth temperature: 37°C
  Growth strain: DH5alpha
  Copy number: Unknown
Gene/Insert
  Gene/Insert name: NODAL
  Species: H. sapiens (human)
  Entrez Gene: NODAL (a.k.a. HTX5)
  Promoter: CMV
  Cloning method: Restriction Enzyme; 5′ cloning site unknown (unknown if destroyed)
  Sequencing primers: 5′ T7; 3′ hGH-PA-R
Terms and licenses: Academic/Nonprofit Terms; Industry Terms: Not Available to Industry
Depositor comments: Internal DYK tag at N-terminal end of mature peptide. Internal DYK tag can be difficult to detect in full-length peptide. Please visit https://www.biorxiv.org/content/early/2018/03/04/276170 for bioRxiv preprint.
How to cite: NODALvar-matDYK was a gift from Lynne Postovit (Addgene plasmid # 115260 ; http://n2t.net/addgene:115260 ; RRID:Addgene_115260)
